Addgene plasmid #70660: lentiCRISPR - Amplicon, JAK2 sgRNA 2
Purpose: Expresses human codon-optimized Cas9 protein and puromycin resistance from EFS promoter and an intergenic JAK2 amplicon-targeting sgRNA element from U6 promoter. Lentiviral backbone
Depositing lab: David Sabatini. Depositing organization: Whitehead Institute for Biomedical Research. Publication: Identification and characterization of essential genes in the human genome. Wang T, Birsoy K, Hughes NW, Krupczak KM, Post Y, Wei JJ, Lander ES, Sabatini DM. Science. 2015 Oct 15. pii: aac7041. 10.1126/science.aac7041 PubMed 26472758.
Backbone
  Vector backbone: lentiCRISPR v1
  Vector type: Mammalian Expression, Lentiviral, CRISPR
Growth in bacteria
  Bacterial resistance: Ampicillin, 100 μg/mL
  Growth temperature: 37°C
  Growth strain: NEB Stable
  Copy number: Unknown
Gene/Insert
  Gene/Insert name: sgRNA against JAK2 amplicon found in AML-derived HEL cell line
  gRNA/shRNA sequence: GAGGCATATTCTTCTCCTGG
  Entrez Gene: JAK2 (a.k.a. JTK10)
Terms and licenses: Academic/Nonprofit Terms; Industry Terms: Not Available to Industry
How to cite: lentiCRISPR - Amplicon, JAK2 sgRNA 2 was a gift from David Sabatini (Addgene plasmid # 70660 ; http://n2t.net/addgene:70660 ; RRID:Addgene_70660)
