[The description below was written by a language model from this plasmid's Addgene catalogue record.]
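Description:
lentiCRISPR - Amplicon, JAK2 sgRNA 2 is a single-vector lentiviral CRISPR construct built on the lentiCRISPR v1 backbone, intended for delivery into mammalian cells as packaged lentivirus. It is propagated in bacteria under ampicillin selection; the record lists a recombination-deficient growth strain, which is typical for lentiviral plasmids whose repeated terminal sequences can be unstable. Copy number is not recorded, and no feature table is provided, so details such as the bacterial origin, the LTRs and other viral elements are not described beyond the backbone name.

The payload combines two expression units. An EFS promoter (a short form of the EF-1α promoter) drives a human codon-optimized Cas9 together with a puromycin resistance gene, so transduced cells can be selected with puromycin while expressing the nuclease. A separate U6 promoter, an RNA polymerase III promoter suited to small RNAs, drives the single guide RNA. Here the guide does not target the JAK2 coding sequence itself but an intergenic site within the genomic amplicon containing JAK2 that is found in the AML-derived HEL cell line.

Because the target lies in a non-coding part of an amplified region, the construct lets Cas9 cut at many copies of a locus without disrupting a gene. This makes it suitable for examining how cleavage within amplified genomic regions affects cell proliferation or viability independently of gene loss. That is relevant to interpreting CRISPR screens, consistent with its origin in a study of essential genes in the human genome. It is the second of a set of guides of this kind, as its name indicates.
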