>Addgene plasmid #70660 | lentiCRISPR - Amplicon, JAK2 sgRNA 2 | depositor partial sequence | sequence record 128390 | lentiCRISPR - Amplicon, JAK2 sgRNA 2 sequence 653 bps
TTAGAGAGATAATTAGAATTAATTTGACTGTAAACACAAAGATATTAGTACAAAATACGTGACGTAGAAA
GTAATAATTTCTTGGGTAGTTTGCAGTTTTAAAATTATGTTTTAAAATGGACTATCATATGCTTACCGTA
ACTTGAAAGTATTTCGATTTCTTGGCTTTATATATCTTGTGGAAAGGACGAAACACCGAGGCATATTCTT
CTCCTGGGTTTTAGAGCTAGAAATAGCAAGTTAAAATAAGGCTAGTCCGTTATCAACTTGAAAAAGTGGC
ACCGAGTCGGTGCTTTTTTGAATTCTAGATCTTGAGACAAATGGCAGTATTCATCCACAATTTTAAAAGA
AAAGGGGGGATTGGGGGGTACAGTGCAGGGGAAAGAATAGTAGACATAATAGCAACAGACATACAAACTA
AAGAATTACAAAAACAAATTACAAAAATTCAAAATTTTCGGGTTTATTACAGGGACAGCAGAGATCCACT
TTGGCGCCGGCTCGAGTGGCTCCGGTGCCCGTCAGTGGGCAGAGCGCACATCGCCCACAGTCCCCGAGAA
GTTGGGGGGAGGGGTCGGCAATTGAACCGGTGCCTAGAGAAGGTGGCGCGGGGTAAACTGGGAAAGTGAT
GTCGTGTACTGGCTCCGCCTTTT
