>Addgene plasmid #70660 | lentiCRISPR - Amplicon, JAK2 sgRNA 2 | addgene partial sequence | sequence record 128391 | hU6-F 5'-GAGGGCCTATTTCCCATGATT-3'
GGCTGTTAGAGAGATAATTAGAATTAATTTGACTGTAAACACAAAGATATTAGTACAAAATACGTGACGT
AGAAAGTAATAATTTCTTGGGTAGTTTGCAGTTTTAAAATTATGTTTTAAAATGGACTATCATATGCTTA
CCGTAACTTGAAAGTATTTCGATTTCTTGGCTTTATATATCTTGTGGAAAGGACGAAACACCGAGGCATA
TTCTTCTCCTGGGTTTTAGAGCTAGAAATAGCAAGTTAAAATAAGGCTAGTCCGTTATCAACTTGAAAAA
GTGGCACCGAGTCGGTGCTTTTTTGAATTCTAGATCTTGAGACAAATGGCAGTATTCATCCACAATTTTA
AAAGAAAAGGGGGGATTGGGGGGTACAGTGCAGGGGAAAGAATAGTAGACATAATAGCAACAGACATACA
AACTAAAGAATTACAAAAACAAATTACAAAAATTCAAAATTTTCGGGTTTATTACAGGGACAGCAGAGAT
CCACTTTGGCGCCGGCTCGAGTGGCTCCGGTGCCCGTCAGTGGGCAGAGCGCACATCGCCCACAGTCCCC
GAGAAGTTGGGGGGAGGGGTCGGCAATTGAACCGGTGCCTAGAGAAGGTGGCGCGGGGTAAACTGGGAAA
GTGATGTCGTGTACTGGCTCCGCCTTTTTCCCGAGGGTGGGGGAGAACCGTATATAAGTGCAGTAGTCGC
CGTGAACGTTCTTTTTCGCAACGGGTTTGCCGCCAGAACACAGGTGTCGTGACGCGGGATCCGCCACCAT
GGATTACAAAGACGATGACGATAAGATGGCCCCAAAGAAGAAGCGGAAGGTCGGTATCCACGGAGTCCCA
GCAGCCGACAAGAAGTACAGCATCGGCCTGGACATCGGCACCAACTCTGTGGGCTGGGCCGTGATCACCG
ACGAGTACAA
