>Addgene plasmid #70660 | lentiCRISPR - Amplicon, JAK2 sgRNA 2 | addgene partial sequence | sequence record 128392 | hSpCas9-R1 5'-CGCTCGTGCTTCTTATCCTC-3'
GTCTGTGGAAGAAGCTGTCGTCCACCTTGGCCATCTCGTTGCTGAAGATCTCTTGCAGATAGCAGATCCG
GTTCTTCCGTCTGGTGTATCTTCTTCTGGCGGTTCTCTTCAGCCGGGTGGCCTCGGCTGTTTCGCCGCTG
TCGAACAGCAGGGCTCCGATCAGGTTCTTCTTGATGCTGTGCCGGTCGGTGTTGCCCAGCACCTTGAATT
TCTTGCTGGGCACCTTGTACTCGTCGGTGATCACGGCCCAGCCCACAGAGTTGGTGCCGATGTCCAGGCC
GATGCTGTACTTCTTGTCGGCTGCTGGGACTCCGTGGATACCGACCTTCCGCTTCTTCTTTGGGGCCATC
TTATCGTCATCGTCTTTGTAATCCATGGTGGCGGATCCCGCGTCACGACACCTGTGTTCTGGCGGCAAAC
CCGTTGCGAAAAAGAACGTTCACGGCGACTACTGCACTTATATACGGTTCTCCCCCACCCTCGGGAAAAA
GGCGGAGCCAGTACACGACATCACTTTCCCAGTTTACCCCGCGCCACCTTCTCTAGGCACCGGTTCAATT
GCCGACCCCTCCCCCCAACTTCTCGGGGACTGTGGGCGATGTGCGCTCTGCCCACTGACGGGCACCGGAG
CCACTCGAGCCGGCGCCAAAGTGGATCTCTGCTGTCCCTGTAATAAACCCGAAAATTTTGAATTTTTGTA
ATTTGTTTTTGTAATTCTTTAGTTTGTATGTCTGTTGCTATTATGTCTACTATTCTTTCCCCTGCACTGT
ACCCCCCAATCCCCCCTTTTCTTTTAAAATTGTGGATGAATACTGCCATTTGTCTCAAGATCTAGAATTC
AAAAAAGCACCGACTCGGTGCCACTTTTTCAAGTTGATAACGGACTAGCCTTATTTTAACTTGCTATTTC
TAGCTCTAAAACCCAGGAGAAGAATATGCCTCGGTGTTTCGTCCTTTCCACAAGATATATAAAGCCAAGA
AATCGAAATACTTTCAAGTTACGGTAAGCATATGATAGTCCATTTTAAAACATAATTTTAAAACTGCAAA
CTACCC
